Addgene plasmid #131880: pDONR221_DIRC2
Purpose: Gateway entry clone with codon-optimized ORF sequence for subcloning into custom expression vectors
Depositing lab: RESOLUTE Consortium & Giulio Superti-Furga. Depositing organization: CeMM Research Center for Molecular Medicine. Publication: The RESOLUTE consortium: unlocking SLC transporters for drug discovery. Superti-Furga G, Lackner D, Wiedmer T, Ingles-Prieto A, Barbosa B, Girardi E, Goldmann U, Gurtl B, Klavins K, Klimek C, Lindinger S, Lineiro-Retes E, Muller AC, Onstein S, Redinger G, Reil D, Sedlyarov V, Wolf G, Crawford M, Everley R, ... Steppan CM. Nat Rev Drug Discov. 2020 Jul;19(7):429-430. doi: 10.1038/d41573-020-00056-6. PubMed 32265506.
Backbone
  Vector backbone: pDONR221
  Backbone manufacturer: Thermo Fisher Scientific
  Backbone size w/o insert (bp): 2550
  Vector type: Mammalian Expression
Growth in bacteria
  Bacterial resistance: Kanamycin, 50 μg/mL
  Growth temperature: 37°C
  Growth strain: Stbl3
  Copy number: High Copy
Gene/Insert
  Gene/Insert name: DIRC2 (alt name: SLC49A4, FLJ14784, RCC4)
  Species: H. sapiens (human)
  Insert size (bp): 1434
  Entrez Gene: DIRC2 (a.k.a. RCC4, FLJ14784)
  Cloning method: Gateway Cloning
  Sequencing primers: 5′ M13-fwd; 3′ M13-rev
Terms and licenses: Academic/Nonprofit Terms; Industry Terms
Depositor comments: For more information on the full Resolute plasmid collection, please see www.addgene.org/depositor-collections/re-solute/. Please provide your feedback on this plasmid to the RESOLUTE consortium by filling out their RESOLUTE repository feedback form: https://forms.office.com/Pages/ResponsePage.aspx?id=0e05yklzmkS7rjFGQL4N7z4feCLQvEJAmVcOCM_u885UN1JJRko0Ukg4TVQwNTZLOUxPQVJWT1NHUCQlQCN0PWcu
How to cite: pDONR221_DIRC2 was a gift from RESOLUTE Consortium & Giulio Superti-Furga (Addgene plasmid # 131880 ; http://n2t.net/addgene:131880 ; RRID:Addgene_131880)
