[The description below was written by a language model from this plasmid's Addgene catalogue record and pLannotate feature annotations shown in this document.]
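Description:
pDONR221_DIRC2 is a Gateway entry clone built on the commercial pDONR221 backbone, carrying a codon-optimized open reading frame for human DIRC2 (also known as SLC49A4, RCC4 or FLJ14784), a member of the solute carrier family. The sequenced plasmid is about 4 kb, consisting of the roughly 2.5 kb backbone plus a 1,434 bp insert. It is propagated in E. coli as a high-copy plasmid through a ColE1/pUC-type origin and is selected with kanamycin via an aminoglycoside phosphotransferase (KanR) gene.

The DIRC2 coding sequence lies between attL1 and attL2, the recombination sites produced when an attB-flanked fragment is recombined into a donor vector. These sites allow directional, in-frame transfer of the ORF into any attR-containing destination vector through an LR Clonase reaction. Upstream of attL1, the rrnB T1 and T2 terminators shield the insert from read-through transcription originating in the backbone. A T7 promoter sits just beyond attL2 and points back toward the insert in antisense orientation. Short lacI and lacZα fragments are annotated as backbone remnants and have no functional role, and M13 forward and reverse primer sites flank the cassette for sequence verification.

Although the catalogue lists the vector type as mammalian expression, the annotated features include no eukaryotic promoter or polyadenylation signal, so the plasmid is not an expression construct in itself. It serves as a shuttle source of the ORF. It belongs to a large consortium collection of solute carrier transporter clones and is intended for subcloning DIRC2 into custom expression vectors, where promoters, tags and selection markers are supplied by the chosen destination plasmid.
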