Features (pLannotate 1.2.2; 10 found; start..end, strand, type, name):
    121..213     +  CDS            lacI (fragment): lac repressor; lacI; The lac repressor binds to the lac operator to inhibit transcription in E. coli. This inhibition can be relieved by adding lactose or isopropyl-β-D-thiogalactopyranoside (IPTG).
    268..295     -  terminator     rrnB T2 terminator: transcription terminator T2 from the E. coli rrnB gene
    427..470     +  terminator     rrnB T1 terminator: Escherichia coli rrnB; transcription terminator T1 from the E. coli rrnB gene
    517..553     -  CDS            lacZα (fragment): LacZα fragment of β-galactosidase; lacZ fragment
    569..668     +  protein_bind   attL1: mutant version of attL; recombination site for the Gateway® LR reaction LR Clonase™
    674..2107    +  CDS            SLC49A4: DIRC2_HUMAN - Also known as DIRC2 From Homo sapiens (Human).
   2109..2208    -  protein_bind   attL2: mutant version of attL; recombination site for the Gateway® LR reaction LR Clonase™
   2226..2244    -  promoter       T7 promoter: promoter for bacteriophage T7 RNA polymerase
   2378..3187    +  CDS            KanR: aminoglycoside phosphotransferase; aph(3')-Ia; confers resistance to kanamycin in bacteria or G418 (Geneticin®) in eukaryotes
   3334..3922    +  rep_origin     ori: high-copy-number ColE1/pMB1/pBR322/pUC origin of replication
>Addgene plasmid #131880 | pDONR221_DIRC2 | addgene full sequence | sequence record 259070 | Addgene NGS Result
CTTTCCTGCGTTATCCCCTGATTCTGTGGATAACCGTATTACCGCCTTTGAGTGAGCTGATACCGCTCGC
CGCAGCCGAACGACCGAGCGCAGCGAGTCAGTGAGCGAGGAAGCGGAAGAGCGCCCAATACGCAAACCGC
CTCTCCCCGCGCGTTGGCCGATTCATTAATGCAGCTGGCACGACAGGTTTCCCGACTGGAAAGCGGGCAG
TGAGCGCAACGCAATTAATACGCGTACCGCTAGCCAGGAAGAGTTTGTAGAAACGCAAAAAGGCCATCCG
TCAGGATGGCCTTCTGCTTAGTTTGATGCCTGGCAGTTTATGGCGGGCGTCCTGCCCGCCACCCTCCGGG
CCGTTGCTTCACAACGTTCAAATCCGCTCCCGGCGGATTTGTCCTACTCAGGAGAGCGTTCACCGACAAA
CAACAGATAAAACGAAAGGCCCAGTCTTCCGACTGAGCCTTTCGTTTTATTTGATGCCTGGCAGTTCCCT
ACTCTCGCGTTAACGCTAGCATGGATGTTTTCCCAGTCACGACGTTGTAAAACGACGGCCAGTCTTAAGC
TCGGGCCCCAAATAATGATTTTATTTTGACTGATAGTGACCTGTTCGTTGCAACACATTGATGAGCAATG
CTTTTTTATAATGCCAACTTTGTACAAAAAAGCAGGCTCCACCATGGGATCCAGGTGGAGCTCCGAGGAG
GAGCGCCAGCCCCTGCTGGGCCCTGGCCTGGGCCCAGGCCTGGGCGCCTCCTGGAGGTCTAGGGAGGCAG
CAGCAGCCGCCCTGCCTGCAGCCGTGCCCGGCCCTGGCAGGGTGTACGGCCGGAGATGGCTGGTGCTGCT
GCTGTTCTCCCTGCTGGCCTTTGTGCAGGGACTGGTGTGGAACACCTGGGGACCAATCCAGAACAGTGCT
CGACAAGCTTATGGATTTTCTAGCTGGGACATCGCCCTGCTGGTGCTGTGGGGACCAATCGGCTTCCTGC
CTTGCTTCGCCTTTATGTGGCTGCTGGATAAGCGGGGCCTGAGAATCACCGTGCTGCTGACAAGCTTTCT
GATGGTGCTGGGAACCGGACTGAGGTGTATCCCTATCTCCGACCTGATCCTGAAGAGGCGCCTGATCCAC
GGAGGACAGATGCTGAACGGACTGGCAGGCCCAACAGTGATGAATGCCGCCCCCTTCCTGTCCACCACAT
GGTTTTCTGCCGATGAGAGAGCCACCGCCACAGCCATCGCAAGCATGCTGTCCTACCTGGGAGGAGCATG
CGCCTTCCTGGTGGGACCTCTGGTGGTGCCAGCACCAAACGGCACCTCCCCACTGCTGGCAGCAGAGTCC
TCTAGGGCCCACATCAAGGACAGAATCGAGGCCGTGCTGTACGCCGAGTTCGGCGTGGTGTGCCTGATCT
TTTCTGCCACACTGGCATATTTCCCACCTAGGCCACCACTGCCTCCAAGCGTGGCAGCAGCATCTCAGAG
ACTGAGCTACCGGCGGAGCGTGTGCAGGCTGCTGTCTAATTTCCGCTTTCTGATGATCGCCCTGGCATAT
GCAATCCCACTGGGCGTGTTTGCAGGATGGAGCGGCGTGCTGGACCTGATCCTGACCCCTGCACACGTGA
GCCAGGTGGATGCAGGATGGATCGGCTTCTGGTCCATCGTGGGAGGATGCGTGGTGGGAATCGCAATGGC
AAGGTTCGCCGACTTCATCAGAGGCATGCTGAAGCTGATCCTGCTGCTGCTGTTTAGCGGCGCCACCCTG
AGCTCCACATGGTTCACCCTGACATGCCTGAACTCCATCACCCACCTGCCACTGACCACAGTGACACTGT
ACGCCTCTTGTATCCTGCTGGGCGTGTTTCTGAATTCTAGCGTGCCCATCTTCTTTGAGCTGTTCGTGGA
GACCGTGTATCCTGTGCCAGAGGGCATCACCTGCGGCGTGGTGACATTCCTGAGCAACATGTTTATGGGC
GTGCTGCTGTTCTTTCTGACCTTTTATCACACAGAGCTGTCCTGGTTCAATTGGTGCCTGCCCGGCTCTT
GTCTGCTGAGCCTGCTGCTGATCCTGTGCTTCAGGGAGTCTTACGACCGCCTGTATCTGGATGTGGTGGT
GAGCGTGGACCCAGCTTTCTTGTACAAAGTTGGCATTATAAGAAAGCATTGCTTATCAATTTGTTGCAAC
GAACAGGTCACTATCAGTCAAAATAAAATCATTATTTGCCATCCAGCTGATATCCCCTATAGTGAGTCGT
ATTACATGGTCATAGCTGTTTCCTGGCAGCTCTGGCCCGTGTCTCAAAATCTCTGATGTTACATTGCACA
AGATAAAAATATATCATCATGAACAATAAAACTGTCTGCTTACATAAACAGTAATACAAGGGGTGTTATG
AGCCATATTCAACGGGAAACGTCGAGGCCGCGATTAAATTCCAACATGGATGCTGATTTATATGGGTATA
AATGGGCTCGCGATAATGTCGGGCAATCAGGTGCGACAATCTATCGCTTGTATGGGAAGCCCGATGCGCC
AGAGTTGTTTCTGAAACATGGCAAAGGTAGCGTTGCCAATGATGTTACAGATGAGATGGTCAGACTAAAC
TGGCTGACGGAATTTATGCCTCTTCCGACCATCAAGCATTTTATCCGTACTCCTGATGATGCATGGTTAC
TCACCACTGCGATCCCCGGAAAAACAGCATTCCAGGTATTAGAAGAATATCCTGATTCAGGTGAAAATAT
TGTTGATGCGCTGGCAGTGTTCCTGCGCCGGTTGCATTCGATTCCTGTTTGTAATTGTCCTTTTAACAGC
GATCGCGTATTTCGTCTCGCTCAGGCGCAATCACGAATGAATAACGGTTTGGTTGATGCGAGTGATTTTG
ATGACGAGCGTAATGGCTGGCCTGTTGAACAAGTCTGGAAAGAAATGCATAAACTTTTGCCATTCTCACC
GGATTCAGTCGTCACTCATGGTGATTTCTCACTTGATAACCTTATTTTTGACGAGGGGAAATTAATAGGT
TGTATTGATGTTGGACGAGTCGGAATCGCAGACCGATACCAGGATCTTGCCATCCTATGGAACTGCCTCG
GTGAGTTTTCTCCTTCATTACAGAAACGGCTTTTTCAAAAATATGGTATTGATAATCCTGATATGAATAA
ATTGCAGTTTCATTTGATGCTCGATGAGTTTTTCTAATCAGAATTGGTTAATTGGTTGTAACACTGGCAG
AGCATTACGCTGACTTGACGGGACGGCGCAAGCTCATGACCAAAATCCCTTAACGTGAGTTACGCGTCGT
TCCACTGAGCGTCAGACCCCGTAGAAAAGATCAAAGGATCTTCTTGAGATCCTTTTTTTCTGCGCGTAAT
CTGCTGCTTGCAAACAAAAAAACCACCGCTACCAGCGGTGGTTTGTTTGCCGGATCAAGAGCTACCAACT
CTTTTTCCGAAGGTAACTGGCTTCAGCAGAGCGCAGATACCAAATACTGTTCTTCTAGTGTAGCCGTAGT
TAGGCCACCACTTCAAGAACTCTGTAGCACCGCCTACATACCTCGCTCTGCTAATCCTGTTACCAGTGGC
TGCTGCCAGTGGCGATAAGTCGTGTCTTACCGGGTTGGACTCAAGACGATAGTTACCGGATAAGGCGCAG
CGGTCGGGCTGAACGGGGGGTTCGTGCACACAGCCCAGCTTGGAGCGAACGACCTACACCGAACTGAGAT
ACCTACAGCGTGAGCTATGAGAAAGCGCCACGCTTCCCGAAGGGAGAAAGGCGGACAGGTATCCGGTAAG
CGGCAGGGTCGGAACAGGAGAGCGCACGAGGGAGCTTCCAGGGGGAAACGCCTGGTATCTTTATAGTCCT
GTCGGGTTTCGCCACCTCTGACTTGAGCGTCGATTTTTGTGATGCTCGTCAGGGGGGCGGAGCCTATGGA
AAAACGCCAGCAACGCGGCCTTTTTACGGTTCCTGGCCTTTTGCTGGCCTTTTGCTCACATGTT
