>Addgene plasmid #131880 | pDONR221_DIRC2 | depositor partial sequence | sequence record 253160 | Codon-optimized ORF of DIRC2
ATGGGATCCAGGTGGAGCTCCGAGGAGGAGCGCCAGCCCCTGCTGGGCCCTGGCCTGGGCCCAGGCCTGG
GCGCCTCCTGGAGGTCTAGGGAGGCAGCAGCAGCCGCCCTGCCTGCAGCCGTGCCCGGCCCTGGCAGGGT
GTACGGCCGGAGATGGCTGGTGCTGCTGCTGTTCTCCCTGCTGGCCTTTGTGCAGGGACTGGTGTGGAAC
ACCTGGGGACCAATCCAGAACAGTGCTCGACAAGCTTATGGATTTTCTAGCTGGGACATCGCCCTGCTGG
TGCTGTGGGGACCAATCGGCTTCCTGCCTTGCTTCGCCTTTATGTGGCTGCTGGATAAGCGGGGCCTGAG
AATCACCGTGCTGCTGACAAGCTTTCTGATGGTGCTGGGAACCGGACTGAGGTGTATCCCTATCTCCGAC
CTGATCCTGAAGAGGCGCCTGATCCACGGAGGACAGATGCTGAACGGACTGGCAGGCCCAACAGTGATGA
ATGCCGCCCCCTTCCTGTCCACCACATGGTTTTCTGCCGATGAGAGAGCCACCGCCACAGCCATCGCAAG
CATGCTGTCCTACCTGGGAGGAGCATGCGCCTTCCTGGTGGGACCTCTGGTGGTGCCAGCACCAAACGGC
ACCTCCCCACTGCTGGCAGCAGAGTCCTCTAGGGCCCACATCAAGGACAGAATCGAGGCCGTGCTGTACG
CCGAGTTCGGCGTGGTGTGCCTGATCTTTTCTGCCACACTGGCATATTTCCCACCTAGGCCACCACTGCC
TCCAAGCGTGGCAGCAGCATCTCAGAGACTGAGCTACCGGCGGAGCGTGTGCAGGCTGCTGTCTAATTTC
CGCTTTCTGATGATCGCCCTGGCATATGCAATCCCACTGGGCGTGTTTGCAGGATGGAGCGGCGTGCTGG
ACCTGATCCTGACCCCTGCACACGTGAGCCAGGTGGATGCAGGATGGATCGGCTTCTGGTCCATCGTGGG
AGGATGCGTGGTGGGAATCGCAATGGCAAGGTTCGCCGACTTCATCAGAGGCATGCTGAAGCTGATCCTG
CTGCTGCTGTTTAGCGGCGCCACCCTGAGCTCCACATGGTTCACCCTGACATGCCTGAACTCCATCACCC
ACCTGCCACTGACCACAGTGACACTGTACGCCTCTTGTATCCTGCTGGGCGTGTTTCTGAATTCTAGCGT
GCCCATCTTCTTTGAGCTGTTCGTGGAGACCGTGTATCCTGTGCCAGAGGGCATCACCTGCGGCGTGGTG
ACATTCCTGAGCAACATGTTTATGGGCGTGCTGCTGTTCTTTCTGACCTTTTATCACACAGAGCTGTCCT
GGTTCAATTGGTGCCTGCCCGGCTCTTGTCTGCTGAGCCTGCTGCTGATCCTGTGCTTCAGGGAGTCTTA
CGACCGCCTGTATCTGGATGTGGTGGTGAGCGTG
